>Addgene plasmid #71586 | pJK566 | depositor full sequence | sequence record 130922 | pJK566 sequence 4736 bps
TGGCGAATGGG
[124 nt withheld, positions 12-135]
C
[91 nt withheld, positions 137-227]
A
[49 nt withheld, positions 229-277]
CCTTTGACGTTGGAGTCCACGTTCTTT
[37 nt withheld, positions 305-341]
ACCCTATCTCGGTCTATTCTTTTGATTTATAAGGGATTTTGCCGATTTCGGCCTATTGGTTAAAAAATGA
GCTGATTTAACAAAAATTTAACGCGAATTTTAACAAAATATTAACGTTTACAATTTCAGGTGGCACTTTT
CGGGGAAATGTGCGCGGAACCCCTATTTGTTTATTTTTCTAAATACATTCAAATATGTATCCGCTCATGA
GACAATAACCCTGATAAATGCTTCAATAATATTGAAAAAGGAAGAGTATGAGTATTCAACATTTCCGTGT
CGCCCTTATTCCCTTTTTTGCGGCATTTTGCCTTCCTGTTTTTGCTCACCCAGAAACGCTGGTGAAAGTA
AAAGATGCTGAAGATCAGTTGGGTGCACGAGTGGGTTACATCGAACTGGATCTCAACAGCGGTAAGATCC
TTGAGAGTTTTCGCCCCGAAGAACGTTTTCCAATGATGAGCACTTTTAAAGTTCTGCTATGTGGCGCGGT
ATTATCCCGTATTGACGCCGGGCAAGAGCAACTCGGTCGCCGCATACACTATTCTCAGAATGACTTGGTT
GAGTACTCACCAGTCACAGAAAAGCATCTTACGGATGGCATGACAGTAAGAGAATTATGCAGTGCTGCCA
TAACCATGAGTGATAACACTGCGGCCAACTTACTTCTGACAACGATCGGAGGACCGAAGGAGCTAACCGC
TTTTTTGCACAACATGGGGGATCATGTAACTCGCCTTGATCGTTGGGAACCGGAGCTGAATGAAGCCATA
CCAAACGACGAGCGTGACACCACGATGCCTGCAGCAATGGCAACAACGTTGCGCAAACTATTAACTGGCG
AACTACTTACTCTAGCTTCCCGGCAACAATTAATAGACTGGATGGAGGCGGATAAAGTTGCAGGACCACT
TCTGCGCTCGGCCCTTCCGGCTGGCTGGTTTATTGCTGATAAATCTGGAGCCGGTGAGCGTGGGTCTCGC
GGTATCATTGCAGCACTGGGGCCAGATGGTAAGCCCTCCCGTATCGTAGTTATCTACACGACGGGGAGTC
AGGCAACTATGGATGAACGAAATAGACAGATCGCTGAGATAGGTGCCTCACTGATTAAGCATTGGTAACT
GTCAGACCAAGTTTACTCATATATACTTTAGATTGATTTAAAACTTCATTTTTAATTTAAAAGGATCTAG
GTGAAGATCCTTTTTGATAATCTCATGACCAAAATCCCTTAACGTGAGTTTTCGTTCCACTGAGCGTCAG
ACCCCGTAGAAAAGATCAAAGGATCTTCTTGAGATCCTTTTTTTCTGCGCGTAATCTGCTGCTTGCAAAC
AAAAAAACCACCGCTACCAGCGGTGGTTTGTTTGCCGGATCAAGAGCTACCAACTCTTTTTCCGAAGGTA
ACTGGCTTCAGCAGAGCGCAGATACCAAATACTGTCCTTCTAGTGTAGCCGTAGTTAGGCCACCACTTCA
AGAACTCTGTAGCACCGCCTACATACCTCGCTCTGCTAATCCTGTTACCAGTGGCTGCTGCCAGTGGCGA
TAAGTCGTGTCTTACCGGGTTGGACTCAAGACGATAGTTACCGGATAAGGCGCAGCGGTCGGGCTGAACG
GGGGGTTCGTGCACACAGCCCAGCTTGGAGCGAACGACCTACACCGAACTGAGATACCTACAGCGTGAGC
TATGAGAAAGCGCCACGCTTCCCGAAGGGAGAAAGGCGGACAGGTATCCGGTAAGCGGCAGGGTCGGAAC
AGGAGAGCGCACGAGGGAGCTTCCAGGGGGAAACGCCTGGTATCTTTATAGTCCTGTCGGGTTTCGCCAC
CTCTGACTTGAGCGTCGATTTTTGTGATGCTCGTCAGGGGGGCGGAGCCTATGGAAAAACGCCAGCAACG
CGGCCTTTTTACGGTTCCTGGCCTTTTGCTGGCCTTTTGCTCACATGTTCTTTCCTGCGTTATCCCCTGA
TTCTGTGGATAACCGTATTACCGCCTTTGAGTGAGCTGATACCGCTCGCCGCAGCCGAACGACCGAGCGC
AGCGAGTCAGTGAGCGAGGAAGCGGAAGAGCGCCTGATGCGGTATTTTCTCCTTACGCATCTGTGCGGTA
TTTCACACCGCATATATGGTGCACTCTCAGTACAATCTGCTCTGATGCCGCATAGTTAAGCCAGTATACA
CTCCGCTATCGCTACGTGACTGGGTCATGGCTGCGCCCCGACACCCGCCAACACCCGCTGACGCGCCCTG
ACGGGCTTGTCTGCTCCCGGCATCCGCTTACAGACAAGCTGTGACCGTCTCCGGGAGCTGCATGTGTCAG
AGGTTTTCACCGTCATCACCGAAACGCGCGAGGCAGCTGCGGTAAAGCTCATCAGCGTGGTCGTGAAGCG
ATTCACAGATGTCTGCCTGTTCATCCGCGTCCAGCTCGTTGAGTTTCTCCAGAAGCGTTAATGTCTGGCT
TCTGATAAAGCGGGCCATGTTAAGGGCGGTTTTTTCCTGTTTGGTCACTGATGCCTCCGTGTAAGGGGGA
TTTCTGTTCATGGGGGTAATGATACCGATGAAACGAGAGAGGATGCTCACGATACGGGTTACTGATGATG
AACATGCCCGGTTACTGGAACGTTGTGAGGGTAAACAACTGGCGGTATGGATGCGGCGGGACCAGAGAAA
AATCACTCAGGGTCAATGCCAGCGCTTCGTTAATACAGATGTAGGTGTTCCACAGGGTAGCCAGCAGCAT
CCTGCGATGCAGATCCGGAACATAATGGTGCAGGGCGCTGACTTCCGCGTTTCCAGACTTTACGAAACAC
GGAAACCGAAGACCATTCATGTTGTTGCTCAGGTCGCAGACGTTTTGCAGCAGCAGTCGCTTCACGTTCG
CTCGCGTATCGGTGATTCATTCTGCTAACCAGTAAGGCAACCCCGCCAGCCTAGCCGGGTCCTCAACGAC
AGGAGCACGATCATGCGCACCCGTGGCCAGGACCCAACGCTGCCCGAGATCTCGATCCCGCGAAATTAAT
ACGACTCACTATAGGGAGACCACAACGGTTTCCCTCTAGAAATAATTTTGTTTAACTTTAAGAAGGAGAT
ATACATATGACAAATAATGAAAGCAAAGGGCCGTTTGAAGGCTTATTAGTTATCGATATGACACATGTCC
TTAATGGACCTTTCGGAACTCAACTTCTTTGTAATATGGGCGCAAGGGTAATTAAAGTTGAGCCGCCGGG
TCATGGTGATGATACCCGCACATTTGGTCCCTATGTGGATGGACAGTCACTCTATTACAGTTTTATTAAT
CATGGCAAAGAGAGTGTGGTTCTTGATTTAAAGAATGATCACGATAAAAGTATATTTATAAATATGCTCA
AACAAGCTGATGTATTAGCTGAGAATTTTCGCCCAGGTACAATGGAAAAACTGGGGTTTTCATGGGAAAC
GCTTCAAGAAATCAACCCGCGCCTCATATATGCTTCATCGTCAGGTTTCGGACATACCGGTCCGCTAAAA
GATGCTCCTGCCTACGATACCATCATTCAGGCAATGAGCGGGATAATGATGGAAACAGGATATCCTGATG
CTCCGCCAGTGCGCGTTGGTACATCTCTTGCGGATCTATGCGGCGGTGTCTATTTATTCAGCGGAATAGT
GAGTGCACTTTATGGTCGCGAAAAGAGCCAGAGAGGGGCGCATGTCGATATAGCGATGTTTGATGCCACG
CTGAGTTTTCTGGAGCATGGTCTGATGGCATATATCGCAACTGGGAAGTCACCACAACGTCTGGGAAATC
GCCATCCCTACATGGCACCTTTTGATGTTTTCAATACTCAGGATAAGCCGATTACGATTTGTTGTGGTAA
TGACAAGCTTTTTTCTGCGTTATGCCAGGCACTGGAGCTTACGGAACTGGTTAATGATCCCCGATTTAGC
AGCAATATTTTACGCGTACAAAACCAGGCTATTCTTAAACAATATATTGAGCGGACGTTAAAAACGCAGG
CAGCTGAAGTTTGGTTAGCCAGAATACATGAAGTTGGTGTACCCGTCGCGCCGTTATTAAGTGTGGCTGA
GGCCATTAAATTGCCACAAACTCAGGCGAGAAATATGTTGATTGAAGCCGGGGGAATAATGATGCCGGGT
AATCCGATAAAAATCAGCGGCTGCGCGGACCCGCATGTTATGCCGGGAGCGGCAACGCTCGACCAGCATG
GGGAACAAATTCGCCAGGAGTTCTCATCATAACTCGAGCACCACCACCACCACCACTGAGATCCGGCTGC
TAACAAAGCCCGAAAGGAAGCTGAGTTGGCTGCTGCCACCGCTGAGCAATAACTAGCATAACCCCTTGGG
GCCTCTAAACGGGTCTTGAGGGGTTTTTTGCTGAAAGGAGGAACTATATCCGGAT
Features (pLannotate 1.2.2; 13 found; start..end, strand, type, name):
     12..467     +  rep_origin     f1 ori (sequence partly withheld): f1 bacteriophage origin of replication; arrow indicates direction of (+) strand synthesis
    494..598     +  promoter       AmpR promoter: bla
    599..1459    +  CDS            AmpR: β-lactamase; bla; confers resistance to ampicillin, carbenicillin, and related antibiotics
   1630..2218    +  rep_origin     ori: high-copy-number ColE1/pMB1/pBR322/pUC origin of replication
   2404..2546    -  misc_feature   bom: basis of mobility region from pBR322
   2648..2839    -  CDS            rop: Rop protein, which maintains plasmids at low copy number; rop
   2856..3236    +  CDS            YPB1_ECOLX: Protein predicted: Swiss-Prot protein existence level 4. From Escherichia coli.
   3348..3366    +  promoter       T7 promoter: promoter for bacteriophage T7 RNA polymerase
   3398..3420    +  RBS            RBS: efficient ribosome binding site from bacteriophage T7 gene 10 (Olins and Rangwala, 1989)
   3428..4570    +  CDS            yfdE: ACOCT_ECOLI - Experimental evidence at protein level: Swiss-Prot protein existence level 1. Involved in the catabolism of oxalate and in the adapatation to low pH. ACOCT serves to prime the oxalate-induced acid tolerance response (ATR) cycle by producing substrate for oxalyl-CoA decarboxylase (OXC) and formyl-coenzyme A transferase (FCOCT). Catalyzes the reversible conversion of acetyl-CoA and oxalate to oxalyl-CoA and acetate. It can also use formyl-CoA and oxalate to produce oxalyl-CoA and formate with significantly reduced specific activity. From Escherichia coli (strain K12).
   4580..4597    +  CDS            9xHis (fragment): 9xHis affinity tag
   4607..4656    +  CDS            SET1 (fragment): solubility-enhancement tag derived from T7 phage gene 10B
   4664..4711    +  terminator     T7 terminator: transcription terminator for bacteriophage T7 RNA polymerase
