[The description below was written by a language model from this plasmid's Addgene catalogue record and pLannotate feature annotations shown in this document.]
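Description:
pJK566 is a 4,736 bp bacterial expression plasmid built on the pET23a backbone for producing the Escherichia coli acetyl-CoA:oxalate CoA-transferase YfdE. It is propagated in E. coli through a ColE1/pMB1-type origin and selected with ampicillin via the bla β-lactamase gene under its own promoter. The catalogue lists it as high copy, although the annotation also detects pBR322-derived bom and rop sequences, the latter normally being associated with copy-number restraint. An f1 phage origin is also present, which in principle allows single-stranded DNA production with helper phage.

The yfdE coding sequence was inserted between NdeI and XhoI sites, both retained, and sits downstream of a T7 promoter and the efficient ribosome binding site from T7 gene 10, with a T7 terminator at the end of the cassette. Transcription therefore depends on T7 RNA polymerase, so expression requires a host that supplies this enzyme, whereas the cloning strain listed for maintenance does not. Just after the yfdE reading frame, the feature table annotates an 18 nt stretch matching a histidine tag, corresponding to six histidine codons. The record does not state whether this is translated in frame with YfdE or separated from it by a stop codon, so a C-terminal His tag should not be assumed. The short "SET1" fragment and the predicted YPB1 reading frame appear to be incidental matches to backbone sequence rather than designed elements.

YfdE reversibly converts acetyl-CoA and oxalate to oxalyl-CoA and acetate and is linked to oxalate catabolism and the oxalate-induced acid tolerance response. The plasmid was used to supply recombinant enzyme for functional and X-ray crystallographic characterisation.
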