Addgene plasmid #71586: pJK566
Purpose: Produces E. coli acetyl-CoA:oxalate CoA-transferase (yfdE) (YfdE)
Depositing lab: T. J. Kappock. Depositing organization: Purdue University. Publication: Function and X-ray crystal structure of Escherichia coli YfdE. Mullins EA, Sullivan KL, Kappock TJ. PLoS One. 2013 Jul 23;8(7):e67901. doi: 10.1371/journal.pone.0067901. Print 2013. PONE-D-13-17127 PubMed 23935849.
Backbone
  Vector backbone: pET23a
  Backbone size w/o insert (bp): 3666
  Total vector size (bp): 4736
  Vector type: Bacterial Expression
Growth in bacteria
  Bacterial resistance: Ampicillin, 100 μg/mL
  Growth temperature: 37°C
  Growth strain: DH5alpha
  Copy number: High Copy
Gene/Insert
  Gene/Insert name: acetyl-CoA:oxalate CoA-transferase (alt name: yfdE)
  Entrez Gene: yfdE (a.k.a. b2371, ECK2367, JW2368)
  Promoter: T7
  Cloning method: Restriction Enzyme; 5′ cloning site NdeI (not destroyed); 3′ cloning site XhoI (not destroyed)
  Sequencing primers: 5′ T7 promoter; 3′ T7 terminator
Terms and licenses: Academic/Nonprofit Terms; Industry Terms: Not Available to Industry
How to cite: pJK566 was a gift from T. J. Kappock (Addgene plasmid # 71586 ; http://n2t.net/addgene:71586 ; RRID:Addgene_71586)
