>Addgene plasmid #71586 | pJK566 | addgene partial sequence | sequence record 141878 | T7 5'-TAATACGACTCACTATAGGG-3'
TTTTGTTTAACTTTAAGAAGGAGATATACATATGACAAATAATGAAAGCAAAGGGCCGTTTGAAGGCTTA
TTAGTTATCGATATGACACATGTCCTTAATGGACCTTTCGGAACTCAACTTCTTTGTAATATGGGCGCAA
GGGTAATTAAAGTTGAGCCGCCGGGTCATGGTGATGATACCCGCACATTTGGTCCCTATGTGGATGGACA
GTCACTCTATTACAGTTTTATTAATCATGGCAAAGAGAGTGTGGTTCTTGATTTAAAGAATGATCACGAT
AAAAGTATATTTATAAATATGCTCAAACAAGCTGATGTATTAGCTGAGAATTTTCGCCCAGGTACAATGG
AAAAACTGGGGTTTTCATGGGAAACGCTTCAAGAAATCAACCCGCGCCTCATATATGCTTCATCGTCAGG
TTTCGGACATACCGGTCCGCTAAAAGATGCTCCTGCCTACGATACCATCATTCAGGCAATGAGCGGGATA
ATGATGGAAACAGGATATCCTGATGCTCCGCCAGTGCGCGTTGGTACATCTCTTGCGGATCTATGCGGCG
GTGTCTATTTATTCAGCGGAATAGTGAGTGCACTTTATGGTCGCGAAAAGAGCCAGAGAGGGGCGCATGT
CGATATAGCGATGTTTGATGCCACGCTGAGTTTTCTGGAGCATGGTCTGATGGCATATATCGCAACTGGG
AAGTCACCACAACGTCTGGGAAATCGCCATCCCTACATGGCACCTTTTGATGTTTTCAATACTCAGGATA
AGCCGATTACGATTTGTTGTGGTAATGACAAGCTTTTTTCTGCGTTATGCCAGGCACTGGAGCTTACGGA
ACTGGTTAATGATCCCCGATTTAGCAGCAATATTTTACGCGTACAAAACCAGGCTATTCTTAAACAATAT
ATTGAGCGGACGTTAAAAACGCAGGCAGCTGAAGTTTGGTTAGCC
