>Addgene plasmid #71586 | pJK566 | addgene partial sequence | sequence record 141879 | T7term 5'-GCTAGTTATTGCTCAGCGG-3'
GGGCTTTGTTAGCAGCCGGATCTCAGTGGTGGTGGTGGTGGTGCTCGAGTTATGATGAGAACTCCTGGCG
AATTTGTTCCCCATGCTGGTCGAGCGTTGCCGCTCCCGGCATAACATGCGGGTCCGCGCAGCCGCTGATT
TTTATCGGATTACCCGGCATCATTATTCCCCCGGCTTCAATCAACATATTTCTCGCCTGAGTTTGTGGCA
ATTTAATGGCCTCAGCCACACTTAATAACGGCGCGACGGGTACACCAACTTCATGTATTCTGGCTAACCA
AACTTCAGCTGCCTGCGTTTTTAACGTCCGCTCAATATATTGTTTAAGAATAGCCTGGTTTTGTACGCGT
AAAATATTGCTGCTAAATCGGGGATCATTAACCAGTTCCGTAAGCTCCAGTGCCTGGCATAACGCAGAAA
AAAGCTTGTCATTACCACAACAAATCGTAATCGGCTTATCCTGAGTATTGAAAACATCAAAAGGTGCCAT
GTAGGGATGGCGATTTCCCAGACGTTGTGGTGACTTCCCAGTTGCGATATATGCCATCAGACCATGCTCC
AGAAAACTCAGCGTGGCATCAAACATCGCTATATCGACATGCGCCCCTCTCTGGCTCTTTTCGCGACCAT
AAAGTGCACTCACTATTCCGCTGAATAAATAGACACCGCCGCATAGATCCGCAAGAGATGTACCAACGCG
CACTGGCGGAGCATCAGGATATCCTGTTTCCATCATTATCCCGCTCATTGCCTGAATGATGGTATCGTAG
GCAGGAGCATCTTTTAGCGGACCGGTATGTCCGAAACCTGACGATGAAGCATATATGAGGCGCGGGTTGA
TTTCTTGAAGCGTTTCCCATGAAAACCCCAGTTTTTCCATTGTACCTGGGCGAAAATTCTCAGCTAATAC
ATCAGCTTGTTTGAGCATATTTATAAATATACTTTTATCGTGATCATTCTTTAAATCAAGA
